Addgene plasmid #249220: pLenti-hITGA3-gRNA2
Purpose: ITGA3 CRISPR KO
Depositing lab: Weihong Tan. Depositing organization: Hangzhou Institute of Medicine, Chinese Academy of Sciences. Publication: SPARK-seq: A high-throughput platform for aptamer discovery and kinetic profiling. Luo G, Song J, Fu Y, Jiang Y, Gao Y, Zhong Z, Li L, Wei Y, Jia HR, Guo L, Fu T, Wu Q, Tan W. Science. 2026 Jan;391(6780):eadv6127. doi: 10.1126/science.adv6127. Epub 2026 Jan 1. PubMed 41477891.
Backbone
  Vector backbone: pLenti-sgRNA
  Backbone manufacturer: Eric Lander and David Sabatini, Addgene plasmid #71409
  Vector type: Lentiviral, CRISPR
Growth in bacteria
  Bacterial resistance: Ampicillin, 100 μg/mL
  Growth temperature: 37°C
  Growth strain: NEB Stable
  Copy number: High Copy
Gene/Insert
  Gene/Insert name: ITGA3
  gRNA/shRNA sequence: GCACTCACGGGGCGCACTG
  Species: H. sapiens (human)
  Entrez Gene: ITGA3 (a.k.a. CD49C, FRP-2, GAP-B3, GAPB3, ILNEB, JEB7, MSK18, VCA-2, VL3A, VLA3a)
  Promoter: U6
  Cloning method: Restriction Enzyme; 5′ cloning site Unknown (unknown if destroyed)
Terms and licenses: Academic/Nonprofit Terms; Industry Terms: Not Available to Industry
How to cite: pLenti-hITGA3-gRNA2 was a gift from Weihong Tan (Addgene plasmid # 249220 ; http://n2t.net/addgene:249220 ; RRID:Addgene_249220)
