[The description below was written by a language model from this plasmid's Addgene catalogue record and pLannotate feature annotations shown in this document.]
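Description:
pLenti-hITGA3-gRNA2 is a lentiviral CRISPR guide RNA vector built on the pLenti-sgRNA backbone and designed to knock out human ITGA3, the integrin alpha-3 subunit (also known as CD49C). It is a 7,290 nt plasmid propagated in E. coli through a high-copy ColE1/pUC-type origin with ampicillin selection (AmpR under its own bla promoter). The backbone also carries an f1 origin, an SV40 origin and poly(A) signal, and remnants of a lac/lacZα cloning region flanked by T7 and T3 promoters.

The viral portion has a third-generation, self-inactivating layout. An RSV promoter drives a truncated HIV-1 5' LTR, so genomic RNA is produced without Tat. This is followed by the Ψ packaging signal with a partial gag sequence, the Rev response element for Rev-dependent nuclear export, a cPPT/CTS, and a ΔU3 3' LTR that silences LTR promoter activity after integration. Between the LTRs, a human U6 RNA polymerase III promoter transcribes the ITGA3-targeting spacer fused to the Streptococcus pyogenes Cas9 guide RNA scaffold. A separate EF-1α core promoter drives puromycin N-acetyltransferase for selection of transduced mammalian cells, with a WPRE downstream to enhance transcript expression.

No Cas9 coding sequence is annotated, so the nuclease must be supplied separately, for example from Cas9-expressing cells or a second vector. The name indicates that this is the second of several ITGA3 guides. The stated purpose is ITGA3 CRISPR knockout, and the associated publication concerns a high-throughput aptamer discovery platform, though the record does not detail the construct's specific role in that work.
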