Features (pLannotate 1.2.2; 27 found; start..end, strand, type, name):
      5..231     +  promoter       RSV promoter: Rous sarcoma virus enhancer/promoter
    232..412     +  LTR            5' LTR (truncated): truncated 5' long terminal repeat (LTR) from HIV-1
    459..584     +  misc_feature   HIV-1 Ψ: packaging signal of human immunodeficiency virus type 1
    568..931     +  CDS            HIV-1 gag (fragment): gag protein from human immunodeficiency virus 1; gag
   1077..1310    +  misc_feature   RRE: The Rev response element (RRE) of HIV-1 allows for Rev-dependent mRNA export from the nucleus to the cytoplasm.
   1687..1713    +  CDS            Rev (fragment): human immunodeficiency virus 1 (HIV-1) Rev protein; rev; enhances nuclear export of unspliced and incompletely spliced viral mRNAs
   1717..1957    +  promoter       U6 promoter: RNA polymerase III promoter for human U6 snRNA
   1986..2061    +  misc_RNA       gRNA scaffold: guide RNA scaffold for the Streptococcus pyogenes CRISPR/Cas9 system
   2109..2226    +  misc_feature   cPPT/CTS: central polypurine tract and central termination sequence of HIV-1
   2295..2506    +  promoter       EF-1α core promoter: core promoter for human elongation factor EF-1α
   2532..3131    +  CDS            PuroR (fragment): puromycin N-acetyltransferase; pac from Streptomyces; confers resistance to puromycin
   3147..3735    +  misc_feature   WPRE: woodchuck hepatitis virus posttranscriptional regulatory element
   3786..3805    +  misc_feature   cPPT/CTS (fragment): central polypurine tract and central termination sequence of HIV-1
   3807..4040    +  LTR            3' LTR (ΔU3): self-inactivating 3' long terminal repeat (LTR) from HIV-1
   4118..4239    +  polyA_signal   SV40 poly(A) signal: SV40 polyadenylation signal
   4279..4414    +  rep_origin     SV40 ori: SV40 origin of replication
   4435..4453    -  promoter       T7 promoter: promoter for bacteriophage T7 RNA polymerase
   4461..4616    +  CDS            lacZα (fragment): LacZα fragment of β-galactosidase; lacZ fragment
   4621..5049    +  rep_origin     f1 ori (sequence partly withheld): f1 bacteriophage origin of replication; arrow indicates direction of (+) strand synthesis
   5102..5206    +  promoter       AmpR promoter: bla
   5207..6067    +  CDS            AmpR: β-lactamase; bla; confers resistance to ampicillin, carbenicillin, and related antibiotics
   6238..6826    +  rep_origin     ori: high-copy-number ColE1/pMB1/pBR322/pUC origin of replication
   7009..7101    +  CDS            lacI (fragment): lac repressor; lacI; The lac repressor binds to the lac operator to inhibit transcription in E. coli. This inhibition can be relieved by adding lactose or isopropyl-β-D-thiogalactopyranoside (IPTG).
   7114..7135    +  protein_bind   CAP binding site: CAP binding activates transcription in the presence of cAMP. E. coli catabolite activator protein
   7150..7180    +  promoter       lac promoter: promoter for the E. coli lac operon
   7188..7204    +  protein_bind   lac operator: The lac repressor binds to the lac operator to inhibit transcription in E. coli. This inhibition can be relieved by adding lactose or isopropyl-β-D-thiogalactopyranoside (IPTG). lac repressor encoded by lacI
   7249..7267    +  promoter       T3 promoter: promoter for bacteriophage T3 RNA polymerase
>Addgene plasmid #249220 | pLenti-hITGA3-gRNA2 | addgene full sequence | sequence record 499768 | Addgene NGS Result
TTAATGTAGTCTTATGCAATACTCTTGTAGTCTTGCAACATGGTAACGATGAGTTAGCAACATGCCTTAC
AAGGAGAGAAAAAGCACCGTGCATGCCGATTGGTGGAAGTAAGGTGGTACGATCGTGCCTTATTAGGAAG
GCAACAGACGGGTCTGACATGGATTGGACGAACCACTGAATTGCCGCATTGCAGAGATATTGTATTTAAG
TGCCTAGCTCGATACATAAACGGGTCTCTCTGGTTAGACCAGATCTGAGCCTGGGAGCTCTCTGGCTAAC
TAGGGAACCCACTGCTTAAGCCTCAATAAAGCTTGCCTTGAGTGCTTCAAGTAGTGTGTGCCCGTCTGTT
GTGTGACTCTGGTAACTAGAGATCCCTCAGACCCTTTTAGTCAGTGTGGAAAATCTCTAGCAGTGGCGCC
CGAACAGGGACTTGAAAGCGAAAGGGAAACCAGAGGAGCTCTCTCGACGCAGGACTCGGCTTGCTGAAGC
GCGCACGGCAAGAGGCGAGGGGCGGCGACTGGTGAGTACGCCAAAAATTTTGACTAGCGGAGGCTAGAAG
GAGAGAGATGGGTGCGAGAGCGTCAGTATTAAGCGGGGGAGAATTAGATCGCGATGGGAAAAAATTCGGT
TAAGGCCAGGGGGAAAGAAAAAATATAAATTAAAACATATAGTATGGGCAAGCAGGGAGCTAGAACGATT
CGCAGTTAATCCTGGCCTGTTAGAAACATCAGAAGGCTGTAGACAAATACTGGGACAGCTACAACCATCC
CTTCAGACAGGATCAGAAGAACTTAGATCATTATATAATACAGTAGCAACCCTCTATTGTGTGCATCAAA
GGATAGAGATAAAAGACACCAAGGAAGCTTTAGACAAGATAGAGGAAGAGCAAAACAAAAGTAAGACCAC
CGCACAGCAAGCGGCCGCTGATCTTCAGACCTGGAGGAGGAGATATGAGGGACAATTGGAGAAGTGAATT
ATATAAATATAAAGTAGTAAAAATTGAACCATTAGGAGTAGCACCCACCAAGGCAAAGAGAAGAGTGGTG
CAGAGAGAAAAAAGAGCAGTGGGAATAGGAGCTTTGTTCCTTGGGTTCTTGGGAGCAGCAGGAAGCACTA
TGGGCGCAGCGTCAATGACGCTGACGGTACAGGCCAGACAATTATTGTCTGGTATAGTGCAGCAGCAGAA
CAATTTGCTGAGGGCTATTGAGGCGCAACAGCATCTGTTGCAACTCACAGTCTGGGGCATCAAGCAGCTC
CAGGCAAGAATCCTGGCTGTGGAAAGATACCTAAAGGATCAACAGCTCCTGGGGATTTGGGGTTGCTCTG
GAAAACTCATTTGCACCACTGCTGTGCCTTGGAATGCTAGTTGGAGTAATAAATCTCTGGAACAGATTTG
GAATCACACGACCTGGATGGAGTGGGACAGAGAAATTAACAATTACACAAGCTTAATACACTCCTTAATT
GAAGAATCGCAAAACCAGCAAGAAAAGAATGAACAAGAATTATTGGAATTAGATAAATGGGCAAGTTTGT
GGAATTGGTTTAACATAACAAATTGGCTGTGGTATATAAAATTATTCATAATGATAGTAGGAGGCTTGGT
AGGTTTAAGAATAGTTTTTGCTGTACTTTCTATAGTGAATAGAGTTAGGCAGGGATATTCACCATTATCG
TTTCAGACCCACCTCCCAACCCCGAGGGGACCCAGAGAGGGCCTATTTCCCATGATTCCTTCATATTTGC
ATATACGATACAAGGCTGTTAGAGAGATAATTAGAATTAATTTGACTGTAAACACAAAGATATTAGTACA
AAATACGTGACGTAGAAAGTAATAATTTCTTGGGTAGTTTGCAGTTTTAAAATTATGTTTTAAAATGGAC
TATCATATGCTTACCGTAACTTGAAAGTATTTCGATTTCTTGGCTTTATATATCTTGTGGAAAGGACGAA
ACACCGGCACTCACGGGGCGCACTGGTTTTAGAGCTAGAAATAGCAAGTTAAAATAAGGCTAGTCCGTTA
TCAACTTGAAAAAGTGGCACCGAGTCGGTGCTTTTTTGAATTCTAGATCTTGAGACAAATGGCAGTATTC
ATCCACAATTTTAAAAGAAAAGGGGGGATTGGGGGGTACAGTGCAGGGGAAAGAATAGTAGACATAATAG
CAACAGACATACAAACTAAAGAATTACAAAAACAAATTACAAAAATTCAAAATTTTCGGGTTTATTACAG
GGACAGCAGAGATCCACTTTGGCGCCGGCTCGAGTGGCTCCGGTGCCCGTCAGTGGGCAGAGCGCACATC
GCCCACAGTCCCCGAGAAGTTGGGGGGAGGGGTCGGCAATTGAACCGGTGCCTAGAGAAGGTGGCGCGGG
GTAAACTGGGAAAGTGATGTCGTGTACTGGCTCCGCCTTTTTCCCGAGGGTGGGGGAGAACCGTATATAA
GTGCAGTAGTCGCCGTGAACGTTCTTTTTCGCAACGGGTTTGCCGCCAGAACACAGGTGTCGTGACGCGG
GATCCGCCACCATGACCGAGTACAAGCCCACGGTGCGCCTCGCCACCCGCGACGACGTCCCCAGGGCCGT
ACGCACCCTCGCCGCCGCGTTCGCCGACTACCCCGCCACGCGCCACACCGTCGATCCGGACCGCCACATC
GAGCGGGTCACCGAGCTGCAAGAACTCTTCCTCACGCGCGTCGGGCTCGACATCGGCAAGGTGTGGGTCG
CGGACGACGGCGCCGCGGTGGCGGTCTGGACCACGCCGGAGAGCGTCGAAGCGGGGGCGGTGTTCGCCGA
GATCGGCCCGCGCATGGCCGAGTTGAGCGGTTCCCGGCTGGCCGCGCAGCAACAGATGGAAGGCCTCCTG
GCGCCGCACCGGCCCAAGGAGCCCGCGTGGTTCCTGGCCACCGTCGGAGTCTCGCCCGACCACCAGGGCA
AGGGTCTGGGCAGCGCCGTCGTGCTCCCCGGAGTGGAGGCGGCCGAGCGCGCCGGGGTGCCCGCCTTCCT
GGAGACCTCCGCGCCCCGCAACCTCCCCTTCTACGAGCGGCTCGGCTTCACCGTCACCGCCGACGTCGAG
GTGCCCGAAGGACCGCGCACCTGGTGCATGACCCGCAAGCCCGGTGCCTGAACGCGTTAAGTCGACAATC
AACCTCTGGATTACAAAATTTGTGAAAGATTGACTGGTATTCTTAACTATGTTGCTCCTTTTACGCTATG
TGGATACGCTGCTTTAATGCCTTTGTATCATGCTATTGCTTCCCGTATGGCTTTCATTTTCTCCTCCTTG
TATAAATCCTGGTTGCTGTCTCTTTATGAGGAGTTGTGGCCCGTTGTCAGGCAACGTGGCGTGGTGTGCA
CTGTGTTTGCTGACGCAACCCCCACTGGTTGGGGCATTGCCACCACCTGTCAGCTCCTTTCCGGGACTTT
CGCTTTCCCCCTCCCTATTGCCACGGCGGAACTCATCGCCGCCTGCCTTGCCCGCTGCTGGACAGGGGCT
CGGCTGTTGGGCACTGACAATTCCGTGGTGTTGTCGGGGAAATCATCGTCCTTTCCTTGGCTGCTCGCCT
GTGTTGCCACCTGGATTCTGCGCGGGACGTCCTTCTGCTACGTCCCTTCGGCCCTCAATCCAGCGGACCT
TCCTTCCCGCGGCCTGCTGCCGGCTCTGCGGCCTCTTCCGCGTCTTCGCCTTCGCCCTCAGACGAGTCGG
ATCTCCCTTTGGGCCGCCTCCCCGCGTCGACTTTAAGACCAATGACTTACAAGGCAGCTGTAGATCTTAG
CCACTTTTTAAAAGAAAAGGGGGGACTGGAAGGGCTAATTCACTCCCAACGAAGACAAGATCTGCTTTTT
GCTTGTACTGGGTCTCTCTGGTTAGACCAGATCTGAGCCTGGGAGCTCTCTGGCTAACTAGGGAACCCAC
TGCTTAAGCCTCAATAAAGCTTGCCTTGAGTGCTTCAAGTAGTGTGTGCCCGTCTGTTGTGTGACTCTGG
TAACTAGAGATCCCTCAGACCCTTTTAGTCAGTGTGGAAAATCTCTAGCAGTACGTATAGTAGTTCATGT
CATCTTATTATTCAGTATTTATAACTTGCAAAGAAATGAATATCAGAGAGTGAGAGGAACTTGTTTATTG
CAGCTTATAATGGTTACAAATAAAGCAATAGCATCACAAATTTCACAAATAAAGCATTTTTTTCACTGCA
TTCTAGTTGTGGTTTGTCCAAACTCATCAATGTATCTTATCATGTCTGGCTCTAGCTATCCCGCCCCTAA
CTCCGCCCATCCCGCCCCTAACTCCGCCCAGTTCCGCCCATTCTCCGCCCCATGGCTGACTAATTTTTTT
TATTTATGCAGAGGCCGAGGCCGCCTCGGCCTCTGAGCTATTCCAGAAGTAGTGAGGAGGCTTTTTTGGA
GGCCTAGGGACGTACCCAATTCGCCCTATAGTGAGTCGTATTACGCGCGCTCACTGGCCGTCGTTTTACA
ACGTCGTGACTGGGAAAACCCTGGCGTTACCCAACTTAATCGCCTTGCAGCACATCCCCCTTTCGCCAGC
TGGCGTAATAGCGAAGAGGCCCGCACCGATCGCCCTTCCCAACAGTTGCGCAGCCTGAATGGCGAATGGG
[124 nt withheld, positions 4621-4744]
C
[91 nt withheld, positions 4746-4836]
A
[49 nt withheld, positions 4838-4886]
CCTTTGACGTTGGAGTCCACGTTCTTT
[37 nt withheld, positions 4914-4950]
ACCCTATCTCGGTCTATTCTTTTGATTTATAAGGGATTTTGCCGATTTCGGCCTATTGGTTAAAAAATGA
GCTGATTTAACAAAAATTTAACGCGAATTTTAACAAAATATTAACGCTTACAATTTAGGTGGCACTTTTC
GGGGAAATGTGCGCGGAACCCCTATTTGTTTATTTTTCTAAATACATTCAAATATGTATCCGCTCATGAG
ACAATAACCCTGATAAATGCTTCAATAATATTGAAAAAGGAAGAGTATGAGTATTCAACATTTCCGTGTC
GCCCTTATTCCCTTTTTTGCGGCATTTTGCCTTCCTGTTTTTGCTCACCCAGAAACGCTGGTGAAAGTAA
AAGATGCTGAAGATCAGTTGGGTGCACGAGTGGGTTACATCGAACTGGATCTCAACAGCGGTAAGATCCT
TGAGAGTTTTCGCCCCGAAGAACGTTTTCCAATGATGAGCACTTTTAAAGTTCTGCTATGTGGCGCGGTA
TTATCCCGTATTGACGCCGGGCAAGAGCAACTCGGTCGCCGCATACACTATTCTCAGAATGACTTGGTTG
AGTACTCACCAGTCACAGAAAAGCATCTTACGGATGGCATGACAGTAAGAGAATTATGCAGTGCTGCCAT
AACCATGAGTGATAACACTGCGGCCAACTTACTTCTGACAACGATCGGAGGACCGAAGGAGCTAACCGCT
TTTTTGCACAACATGGGGGATCATGTAACTCGCCTTGATCGTTGGGAACCGGAGCTGAATGAAGCCATAC
CAAACGACGAGCGTGACACCACGATGCCTGTAGCAATGGCAACAACGTTGCGCAAACTATTAACTGGCGA
ACTACTTACTCTAGCTTCCCGGCAACAATTAATAGACTGGATGGAGGCGGATAAAGTTGCAGGACCACTT
CTGCGCTCGGCCCTTCCGGCTGGCTGGTTTATTGCTGATAAATCTGGAGCCGGTGAGCGTGGGTCTCGCG
GTATCATTGCAGCACTGGGGCCAGATGGTAAGCCCTCCCGTATCGTAGTTATCTACACGACGGGGAGTCA
GGCAACTATGGATGAACGAAATAGACAGATCGCTGAGATAGGTGCCTCACTGATTAAGCATTGGTAACTG
TCAGACCAAGTTTACTCATATATACTTTAGATTGATTTAAAACTTCATTTTTAATTTAAAAGGATCTAGG
TGAAGATCCTTTTTGATAATCTCATGACCAAAATCCCTTAACGTGAGTTTTCGTTCCACTGAGCGTCAGA
CCCCGTAGAAAAGATCAAAGGATCTTCTTGAGATCCTTTTTTTCTGCGCGTAATCTGCTGCTTGCAAACA
AAAAAACCACCGCTACCAGCGGTGGTTTGTTTGCCGGATCAAGAGCTACCAACTCTTTTTCCGAAGGTAA
CTGGCTTCAGCAGAGCGCAGATACCAAATACTGTTCTTCTAGTGTAGCCGTAGTTAGGCCACCACTTCAA
GAACTCTGTAGCACCGCCTACATACCTCGCTCTGCTAATCCTGTTACCAGTGGCTGCTGCCAGTGGCGAT
AAGTCGTGTCTTACCGGGTTGGACTCAAGACGATAGTTACCGGATAAGGCGCAGCGGTCGGGCTGAACGG
GGGGTTCGTGCACACAGCCCAGCTTGGAGCGAACGACCTACACCGAACTGAGATACCTACAGCGTGAGCT
ATGAGAAAGCGCCACGCTTCCCGAAGGGAGAAAGGCGGACAGGTATCCGGTAAGCGGCAGGGTCGGAACA
GGAGAGCGCACGAGGGAGCTTCCAGGGGGAAACGCCTGGTATCTTTATAGTCCTGTCGGGTTTCGCCACC
TCTGACTTGAGCGTCGATTTTTGTGATGCTCGTCAGGGGGGCGGAGCCTATGGAAAAACGCCAGCAACGC
GGCCTTTTTACGGTTCCTGGCCTTTTGCTGGCCTTTTGCTCACATGTTCTTTCCTGCGTTATCCCCTGAT
TCTGTGGATAACCGTATTACCGCCTTTGAGTGAGCTGATACCGCTCGCCGCAGCCGAACGACCGAGCGCA
GCGAGTCAGTGAGCGAGGAAGCGGAAGAGCGCCCAATACGCAAACCGCCTCTCCCCGCGCGTTGGCCGAT
TCATTAATGCAGCTGGCACGACAGGTTTCCCGACTGGAAAGCGGGCAGTGAGCGCAACGCAATTAATGTG
AGTTAGCTCACTCATTAGGCACCCCAGGCTTTACACTTTATGCTTCCGGCTCGTATGTTGTGTGGAATTG
TGAGCGGATAACAATTTCACACAGGAAACAGCTATGACCATGATTACGCCAAGCGCGCAATTAACCCTCA
CTAAAGGGAACAAAAGCTGGAGCTGCAAGC
